Addgene plasmid #183669: pUG34-NES-EGFP-cPHx3
Purpose: PtdIns(3,4)P2 biosensor for expression in yeast
Depositing lab: Sergio Grinstein. Depositing organization: Hospital for Sick Children. Publication: Kinase-independent synthesis of 3-phosphorylated phosphoinositides by a phosphotransferase. Walpole GFW, Pacheco J, Chauhan N, Clark J, Anderson KE, Abbas YM, Brabant-Kirwan D, Montano-Rendon F, Liu Z, Zhu H, Brumell JH, Deiters A, Stephens LR, Hawkins PT, Hammond GRV, Grinstein S, Fairn GD. Nat Cell Biol. 2022 Apr 28. pii: 10.1038/s41556-022-00895-y. doi: 10.1038/s41556-022-00895-y. PubMed 35484249.
Backbone
  Vector backbone: pUG34
  Backbone manufacturer: Gueldener U, Hegemann JH.
  Vector type: Yeast Expression
  Selectable markers: HIS3
Growth in bacteria
  Bacterial resistance: Ampicillin, 100 μg/mL
  Growth temperature: 37°C
  Growth strain: DH5alpha
  Copy number: High Copy
Gene/Insert
  Gene/Insert name: PLEKHA1 (alt name: TAPP1)
  Species: H. sapiens (human), X. laevis (frog)
  Mutation: Amino acids 169-329 (tandem trimer)
  Entrez Gene: PLEKHA1 (a.k.a. TAPP1)
  Promoter: MET25
  Tag / fusion protein: X. laevis map2k1.L(32-44)-EGFP (N terminal on insert)
  Cloning method: Gibson Cloning
  Sequencing primers: 5′ aggtggcaccttgtccaattgaac; 3′ ataaatagggacctagacttcagg
Resource information
  A portion of this plasmid was derived from a plasmid made by: Insert from Addgene Plasmid #116855
Terms and licenses: Academic/Nonprofit Terms; Industry Terms: Not Available to Industry
How to cite: pUG34-NES-EGFP-cPHx3 was a gift from Sergio Grinstein (Addgene plasmid # 183669 ; http://n2t.net/addgene:183669 ; RRID:Addgene_183669)
