[The description below was written by a language model from this plasmid's Addgene catalogue record and pLannotate feature annotations shown in this document.]
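Description:
pUG34-NES-EGFP-cPHx3 is a yeast expression plasmid built on the pUG34 backbone that encodes a fluorescent biosensor for the lipid phosphatidylinositol 3,4-bisphosphate, PtdIns(3,4)P2. It is a shuttle vector. In E. coli it replicates from a high-copy ColE1/pUC-type origin and is selected with ampicillin through the bla gene. In Saccharomyces cerevisiae a CEN6/ARS element provides stable, centromeric low-copy maintenance, and the HIS3 gene under its own promoter complements histidine auxotrophy. An f1 origin, flanking T3 and T7 promoters, and lac/lacZα remnants are carried over from the parental cloning vector and play no evident part in the sensor's function.

The expression cassette is driven by the MET25 (MET17) promoter, which is repressed by methionine and so allows expression to be tuned through the medium, and it ends at the CYC1 terminator. The encoded fusion begins with a short nuclear export signal taken from Xenopus laevis map2k1 (residues 32–44), followed by EGFP, a short linker derived from a multiple cloning site, and a tandem trimer of residues 169–329 of human PLEKHA1 (TAPP1). This region contains the C-terminal PH domain, which binds PtdIns(3,4)P2 specifically. The automated annotation resolves the repeats as only two PLEKHA1 fragments, but the span of the coding region fits the three copies stated in the catalogue entry. Repeating the domain is expected to raise avidity for the lipid, and the export signal keeps unbound probe out of the nucleus, so that movement of green fluorescence to membranes reports where PtdIns(3,4)P2 accumulates in living yeast. The insert was transferred from an earlier plasmid by Gibson assembly.
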