Features (pLannotate 1.2.2; 24 found; start..end, strand, type, name):
    452..639     -  promoter       HIS3 promoter: S. cerevisiae HIS3
    689..769     +  CDS            MRM1 (fragment): MRM1_YEAST - Also known as PET56 From Saccharomyces cerevisiae (strain ATCC 204508 / S288c) (Baker's yeast).
    770..819     -  misc_feature   bom (fragment): basis of mobility region from pBR322
    921..956     -  CDS            rop (fragment): Rop protein, which maintains plasmids at low copy number; rop
   1031..1534    +  misc_feature   CEN/ARS: S. cerevisiae CEN6 centromere fused to an autonomously replicating sequence
   1564..1668    +  promoter       AmpR promoter: bla
   1669..2529    +  CDS            AmpR: β-lactamase; bla; confers resistance to ampicillin, carbenicillin, and related antibiotics
   2700..3288    +  rep_origin     ori: high-copy-number ColE1/pMB1/pBR322/pUC origin of replication
   3471..3563    +  CDS            lacI (fragment): lac repressor; lacI; The lac repressor binds to the lac operator to inhibit transcription in E. coli. This inhibition can be relieved by adding lactose or isopropyl-β-D-thiogalactopyranoside (IPTG).
   3576..3597    +  protein_bind   CAP binding site: CAP binding activates transcription in the presence of cAMP. E. coli catabolite activator protein
   3612..3642    +  promoter       lac promoter: promoter for the E. coli lac operon
   3650..3666    +  protein_bind   lac operator: The lac repressor binds to the lac operator to inhibit transcription in E. coli. This inhibition can be relieved by adding lactose or isopropyl-β-D-thiogalactopyranoside (IPTG). lac repressor encoded by lacI
   3711..3729    +  promoter       T3 promoter: promoter for bacteriophage T3 RNA polymerase
   3780..4129    +  promoter       MET17 promoter: S. cerevisiae MET17; expression is repressed by methionine; MET15; MET25
   4193..4909    +  CDS            EGFP: EGFP is a basic (constitutively fluorescent) green fluorescent protein published in 1996, derived from Aequorea victoria. It is reported to be a rapidly-maturing weak dimer with moderate acid sensitivity.
   4910..4945    +  misc_feature   MCS (fragment): multiple cloning site
   4964..5455    +  CDS            PLEKHA1 (fragment): PKHA1_HUMAN - Also known as TAPP1. Experimental evidence at protein level: Swiss-Prot protein existence level 1. Binds specifically to phosphatidylinositol 3,4-diphosphate (PtdIns3,4P2), but not to other phosphoinositides. May recruit other proteins to the plasma membrane. From Homo sapiens (Human).
   5471..5983    +  CDS            PLEKHA1 (fragment): PKHA1_HUMAN - Also known as TAPP1. Experimental evidence at protein level: Swiss-Prot protein existence level 1. Binds specifically to phosphatidylinositol 3,4-diphosphate (PtdIns3,4P2), but not to other phosphoinositides. May recruit other proteins to the plasma membrane. From Homo sapiens (Human).
   6007..6254    +  terminator     CYC1 terminator: S. cerevisiae CYC1; transcription terminator for CYC1
   6273..6291    -  promoter       T7 promoter: promoter for bacteriophage T7 RNA polymerase
   6299..6454    +  CDS            lacZα (fragment): LacZα fragment of β-galactosidase; lacZ fragment
   6458..6886    +  rep_origin     f1 ori (sequence partly withheld): f1 bacteriophage origin of replication; arrow indicates direction of (+) strand synthesis
   6914..6965    -  misc_feature   bom (fragment): basis of mobility region from pBR322
   7173..451     -  CDS            HIS3 (across the origin): imidazoleglycerol-phosphate dehydratase, required for histidine biosynthesis; S. cerevisiae HIS3; yeast auxotrophic marker
>Addgene plasmid #183669 | pUG34-NES-EGFP-cPHx3 | addgene full sequence | sequence record 360320 | Addgene NGS Result
TCTCCCTTTGCAAACCAAGTTCGACAACTGCGTACGGCCTGTTCGAAAGATCTACCACCGCTCTGGAAAG
TGCCTCATCCAAAGGCGCAAATCCTGATCCAAACCTTTTTACTCCACGCACGGCCCCTAGGGCCTCTTTA
AAAGCTTGACCGAGAGCAATCCCGCAGTCTTCAGTGGTGTGATGGTCGTCTATGTGTAAGTCACCAATGC
ACTCAACGATTAGCGACCAGCCGGAATGCTTGGCCAGAGCATGTATCATATGGTCCAGAAACCCTATACC
TGTGTGGACGTTAATCACTTGCGATTGTGTGGCCTGTTCTGCTACTGCTTCTGCCTCTTTTTCTGGGAAG
ATCGAGTGCTCTATCGCTAGGGGACCACCCTTTAAAGAGATCGCAATCTGAATCTTGGTTTCATTTGTAA
TACGCTTTACTAGGGCTTTCTGCTCTGTCATCTTTGCCTTCGTTTATCTTGCCTGCTCATTTTTTAGTAT
ATTCTTCGAAGAAATCACATTACTTTATATAATGTATAATTCATTATGTGATAATGCCAATCGCTAAGAA
AAAAAAAGAGTCATCCGCTAGGTGGAAAAAAAAAAATGAAAATCATTACCGAGGCATAAAAAAATATAGA
GTGTACTAGAGGAGGCCAAGAGTAATAGAAAAAGAAAATTGCGGGAAAGGACTGTGTTATGACTTCCCTG
ACTAATGCCGTGTTCAAACGATACCTGGCAGTGACTCCTAGCGCTCACCAAGCTCTTAAAACGGGAATTT
ATGGTGCACTCTCAGTACAATCTGCTCTGATGCCGCATAGTTAAGCCAGCCCCGACACCCGCCAACACCC
GCTGACGCGCCCTGACGGGCTTGTCTGCTCCCGGCATCCGCTTACAGACAAGCTGTGACCGTCTCCGGGA
GCTGCATGTGTCAGAGGTTTTCACCGTCATCACCGAAACGCGCGAGACGAAAGGGCCTCGTGATACGCCT
ATTTTTATAGGTTAATGTCATGATAATAATGGTTTCTTAGGGTCCTTTTCATCACGTGCTATAAAAATAA
TTATAATTTAAATTTTTTAATATAAATATATAAATTAAAAATAGAAAGTAAAAAAAGAAATTAAAGAAAA
AATAGTTTTTGTTTTCCGAAGATGTAAAAGACTCTAGGGGGATCGCCAACAAATACTACCTTTTATCTTG
CTCTTCCTGCTCTCAGGTATTAATGCCGAATTGTTTCATCTTGTCTGTGTAGAAGACCACACACGAAAAT
CCTGTGATTTTACATTTTACTTATCGTTAATCGAATGTATATCTATTTAATCTGCTTTTCTTGTCTAATA
AATATATATGTAAAGTACGCTTTTTGTTGAAATTTTTTAAACCTTTGTTTATTTTTTTTTCTTCATTCCG
TAACTCTTCTACCTTCTTTATTTACTTTCTAAAATCCAAATACAAAACATAAAAATAAATAAACACAGAG
TAAATTCCCAAATTATTCCATCATTAAAAGATACGAGGCGCGTGTAAGTTACAGGCAAGCGATCCGTCAG
GTGGCACTTTTCGGGGAAATGTGCGCGGAACCCCTATTTGTTTATTTTTCTAAATACATTCAAATATGTA
TCCGCTCATGAGACAATAACCCTGATAAATGCTTCAATAATATTGAAAAAGGAAGAGTATGAGTATTCAA
CATTTCCGTGTCGCCCTTATTCCCTTTTTTGCGGCATTTTGCCTTCCTGTTTTTGCTCACCCAGAAACGC
TGGTGAAAGTAAAAGATGCTGAAGATCAGTTGGGTGCACGAGTGGGTTACATCGAACTGGATCTCAACAG
CGGTAAGATCCTTGAGAGTTTTCGCCCCGAAGAACGTTTTCCAATGATGAGCACTTTTAAAGTTCTGCTA
TGTGGCGCGGTATTATCCCGTATTGACGCCGGGCAAGAGCAACTCGGTCGCCGCATACACTATTCTCAGA
ATGACTTGGTTGAGTACTCACCAGTCACAGAAAAGCATCTTACGGATGGCATGACAGTAAGAGAATTATG
CAGTGCTGCCATAACCATGAGTGATAACACTGCGGCCAACTTACTTCTGACAACGATCGGAGGACCGAAG
GAGCTAACCGCTTTTTTGCACAACATGGGGGATCATGTAACTCGCCTTGATCGTTGGGAACCGGAGCTGA
ATGAAGCCATACCAAACGACGAGCGTGACACCACGATGCCTGTAGCAATGGCAACAACGTTGCGCAAACT
ATTAACTGGCGAACTACTTACTCTAGCTTCCCGGCAACAATTAATAGACTGGATGGAGGCGGATAAAGTT
GCAGGACCACTTCTGCGCTCGGCCCTTCCGGCTGGCTGGTTTATTGCTGATAAATCTGGAGCCGGTGAGC
GTGGGTCTCGCGGTATCATTGCAGCACTGGGGCCAGATGGTAAGCCCTCCCGTATCGTAGTTATCTACAC
GACGGGGAGTCAGGCAACTATGGATGAACGAAATAGACAGATCGCTGAGATAGGTGCCTCACTGATTAAG
CATTGGTAACTGTCAGACCAAGTTTACTCATATATACTTTAGATTGATTTAAAACTTCATTTTTAATTTA
AAAGGATCTAGGTGAAGATCCTTTTTGATAATCTCATGACCAAAATCCCTTAACGTGAGTTTTCGTTCCA
CTGAGCGTCAGACCCCGTAGAAAAGATCAAAGGATCTTCTTGAGATCCTTTTTTTCTGCGCGTAATCTGC
TGCTTGCAAACAAAAAAACCACCGCTACCAGCGGTGGTTTGTTTGCCGGATCAAGAGCTACCAACTCTTT
TTCCGAAGGTAACTGGCTTCAGCAGAGCGCAGATACCAAATACTGTTCTTCTAGTGTAGCCGTAGTTAGG
CCACCACTTCAAGAACTCTGTAGCACCGCCTACATACCTCGCTCTGCTAATCCTGTTACCAGTGGCTGCT
GCCAGTGGCGATAAGTCGTGTCTTACCGGGTTGGACTCAAGACGATAGTTACCGGATAAGGCGCAGCGGT
CGGGCTGAACGGGGGGTTCGTGCACACAGCCCAGCTTGGAGCGAACGACCTACACCGAACTGAGATACCT
ACAGCGTGAGCTATGAGAAAGCGCCACGCTTCCCGAAGGGAGAAAGGCGGACAGGTATCCGGTAAGCGGC
AGGGTCGGAACAGGAGAGCGCACGAGGGAGCTTCCAGGGGGAAACGCCTGGTATCTTTATAGTCCTGTCG
GGTTTCGCCACCTCTGACTTGAGCGTCGATTTTTGTGATGCTCGTCAGGGGGGCGGAGCCTATGGAAAAA
CGCCAGCAACGCGGCCTTTTTACGGTTCCTGGCCTTTTGCTGGCCTTTTGCTCACATGTTCTTTCCTGCG
TTATCCCCTGATTCTGTGGATAACCGTATTACCGCCTTTGAGTGAGCTGATACCGCTCGCCGCAGCCGAA
CGACCGAGCGCAGCGAGTCAGTGAGCGAGGAAGCGGAAGAGCGCCCAATACGCAAACCGCCTCTCCCCGC
GCGTTGGCCGATTCATTAATGCAGCTGGCACGACAGGTTTCCCGACTGGAAAGCGGGCAGTGAGCGCAAC
GCAATTAATGTGAGTTAGCTCACTCATTAGGCACCCCAGGCTTTACACTTTATGCTTCCGGCTCGTATGT
TGTGTGGAATTGTGAGCGGATAACAATTTCACACAGGAAACAGCTATGACCATGATTACGCCAAGCGCGC
AATTAACCCTCACTAAAGGGAACAAAAGCTGGAGCTCCGGATGCAAGGGTTCGAATCCCTTAGCTCTCAT
TATTTTTTGCTTTTTCTCTTGAGGTCACATGATCGCAAAATGGCAAATGGCACGTGAAGCTGTCGATATT
GGGGAACTGTGGTGGTTGGCAAATGACTAATTAAGTTAGTCAAGGCGCCATCCTCATGAAAACTGTGTAA
CATAATAACCGAAGTGTCGAAAAGGTGGCACCTTGTCCAATTGAACACGCTCGATGAAAAAAATAAGATA
TATATAAGGTTAAGTAAAGCGTCTGTTAGAAAGGAAGTTTTTCCTTTTTCTTGCTCTCTTGTCTTTTCAT
CTACTATTTCCTTCGTGTAATACAGGGTCGTCAGATACATAGATACAATTCTATTACCCCCATCCATACT
CTAGAATGGCTCTGCAGAAAAAGTTGGAAGAGCTTGAGCTGGATGAGGCACCGGTCGCCACCATGGTGAG
CAAGGGCGAGGAGCTGTTCACCGGGGTGGTGCCCATCCTGGTCGAGCTGGACGGCGACGTAAACGGCCAC
AAGTTCAGCGTGTCCGGCGAGGGCGAGGGCGATGCCACCTACGGCAAGCTGACCCTGAAGTTCATCTGCA
CCACCGGCAAGCTGCCCGTGCCCTGGCCCACCCTCGTGACCACCCTGACCTACGGCGTGCAGTGCTTCAG
CCGCTACCCCGACCACATGAAGCAGCACGACTTCTTCAAGTCCGCCATGCCCGAAGGCTACGTCCAGGAG
CGCACCATCTTCTTCAAGGACGACGGCAACTACAAGACCCGCGCCGAGGTGAAGTTCGAGGGCGACACCC
TGGTGAACCGCATCGAGCTGAAGGGCATCGACTTCAAGGAGGACGGCAACATCCTGGGGCACAAGCTGGA
GTACAACTACAACAGCCACAACGTCTATATCATGGCCGACAAGCAGAAGAACGGCATCAAGGTGAACTTC
AAGATCCGCCACAACATCGAGGACGGCAGCGTGCAGCTCGCCGACCACTACCAGCAGAACACCCCCATCG
GCGACGGCCCCGTGCTGCTGCCCGACAACCACTACCTGAGCACCCAGTCCGCCCTGAGCAAAGACCCCAA
CGAGAAGCGCGATCACATGGTCCTGCTGGAGTTCGTGACCGCCGCCGGGATCACTCTCGGCATGGACGAG
CTGTACAAGTCCGGACTCAGATCTCGAGCTCAAGCTTCGAATTCTACCTGGAAAATGAGCTCGAGAAATA
ATCTGAAACGGTCACAAAGCCATCTTCCTTACTTTACTCCTAAACCACCTCAAGATAGTGCGGTTATCAA
AGCTGGATATTGTGTAAAACAAGGAGCAGTGATGAAAAACTGGAAGAGAAGATATTTTCAATTGGATGAA
AACACAATAGGCTACTTCAAATCTGAACTGGAAAAGGAACCTCTTCGTGTAATACCACTTAAAGAGGTTC
ATAAAGTCCAGGAATGTAAGCAAAGCGACATAATGATGAGGGACAACCTCTTTGAAATTGTAACAACGTC
TCGAACTTTCTATGTGCAGGCTGATAGCCCTGAAGAGATGCACAGTTGGATTAAAGCAGTCTCTGGCGCC
ATTGTAGCACAGCGGGGTCCCGGCAGATCTGCGTCTTCTGAGCATCCCCCCGGTCCTTCAGAATCCAAAC
ACGCTTTCCGTCCTACCAACGCAGCCACCGCCACCTCACATTCCACAGCCTCTCGCGGAGGCTCAGGGGG
TTCCGGCGGAAGAAATAATCTGAAACGGTCACAAAGCCATCTTCCTTACTTTACTCCTAAACCACCTCAA
GATAGTGCGGTTATCAAAGCTGGATATTGTGTAAAACAAGGAGCAGTGATGAAAAACTGGAAGAGAAGAT
ATTTTCAATTGGATGAAAACACAATAGGCTACTTCAAATCTGAACTGGAAAAGGAACCTCTTCGTGTAAT
ACCACTTAAAGAGGTTCATAAAGTCCAGGAATGTAAGCAAAGCGACATAATGATGAGGGACAACCTCTTT
GAAATTGTAACAACGTCTCGAACTTTCTATGTGCAGGCTGATAGCCCTGAAGAGATGCACAGTTGGATTA
AAGCAGTCTCTGGCGCCATTGTAGCACAGCGGGGTCCCGGCAGATCTGCGTCTTCTGAGCATCCCCCCGG
TCCTTCAGAATCCAAACACGCTTTCCGTCCTACCAACGCAGCCACCGCCACCTCACATTCCACAGCCTCT
CGCTGAGTCGACGGTACGAATTCGATATCAAGCTTATCGATACCGTCGACCTCGAGTCATGTAATTAGTT
ATGTCACGCTTACATTCACGCCCTCCCCCCACATCCGCTCTAACCGAAAAGGAAGGAGTTAGACAACCTG
AAGTCTAGGTCCCTATTTATTTTTTTATAGTTATGTTAGTATTAAGAACGTTATTTATATTTCAAATTTT
TCTTTTTTTTCTGTACAGACGCGTGTACGCATGTAACATTATACTGAAAACCTTGCTTGAGAAGGTTTTG
GGACGCTCGAAGGCTTTAATTTGCGGCCGGTACCCAATTCGCCCTATAGTGAGTCGTATTACGCGCGCTC
ACTGGCCGTCGTTTTACAACGTCGTGACTGGGAAAACCCTGGCGTTACCCAACTTAATCGCCTTGCAGCA
CATCCCCCTTTCGCCAGCTGGCGTAATAGCGAAGAGGCCCGCACCGATCGCCCTTCCCAACAGTTGCGCA
GCCTGAATGGCGAATGG
[124 nt withheld, positions 6458-6581]
C
[91 nt withheld, positions 6583-6673]
A
[49 nt withheld, positions 6675-6723]
CCTTTGACGTTGGAGTCCACGTTCTTT
[37 nt withheld, positions 6751-6787]
ACCCTATCTCGGTCTATTCTTTTGATTTATAAGGGATTTTGCCGATTTCGGCCTATTGGTTAAAAAATGA
GCTGATTTAACAAAAATTTAACGCGAATTTTAACAAAATATTAACGCTTACAATTTCCTGATGCGGTATT
TTCTCCTTACGCATCTGTGCGGTATTTCACACCGCATAGATCCGTCGAGTTCAAGAGAAAAAAAAAGAAA
AAGCAAAAAGAAAAAAGGAAAGCGCGCCTCGTTCAGAATGACACGTATAGAATGATGCATTACCTTGTCA
TCTTCAGTATCATACTGTTCGTATACATACTTACTGACATTCATAGGTATACATATATACACATGTATAT
ATATCGTATGCTGCAGCTTTAAATAATCGGTGTCACTACATAAGAACACCTTTGGTGGAGGGAACATCGT
TGGTACCATTGGGCGAGGTGGCTTCTCTTATGGCAACCGCAAGAGCCTTGAACGCACTCTCACTACGGTG
ATGATCATTCTTGCCTCGCAGACAATCAACGTGGAGGGTAATTCTGCTAGCCTCTGCAAAGCTTTCAAGA
AAATGCGGGATCATCTCGCAAGAGAGATCTCCTACTT
